>Addgene plasmid #68720 | pAAV-hSyn1-Flex-mRuby2-GSG-P2A-GCaMP6s-WPRE-pA | addgene full sequence | sequence record 198989 | Addgene NGS Result
TCAGGCTGCGCAACTGTTGGGAAGGGCGATCGGTGCGGGCCTCTTCGCTATTACGCCAGCTGCGCGCTCG
CTCGCTCACTGAGGCCGCCCGGGCAAAGCCCGGGCGTCGGGCGACCTTTGGTCGCCCGGCCTCAGTGAGC
GAGCGAGCGCGCAGAGAGGGAGTGGCCAACTCCATCACTAGGGGTTCCTTGTAGTTAATGATTAACCCGC
CATGCTACTTATCTACGTAGCCATGCTCTAGGAAGATCTCTGCAGAGGGCCCTGCGTATGAGTGCAAGTG
GGTTTTAGGACCAGGATGAGGCGGGGTGGGGGTGCCTACCTGACGACCGACCCCGACCCACTGGACAAGC
ACCCAACCCCCATTCCCCAAATTGCGCATCCCCTATCAGAGAGGGGGAGGGGAAACAGGATGCGGCGAGG
CGCGTGCGCACTGCCAGCTTCAGCACCGCGGACAGTGCCTTCGCCCCCGCCTGGCGGCGCGCGCCACCGC
CGCCTCAGCACTGAAGGCGCGCTGACGTCACTCGCCGGTCCCCCGCAAACTCCCCTTCCCGGCCACCTTG
GTCGCGTCCGCGCCGCCGCCGGCCCAGCCGGACCGCACCACGCGAGGCGCGAGATAGGGGGGCACGGGCG
CGACCATCTGCGCTGCGGCGCCGGCGACTCAGCGCTGCCTCAGTCTGCGGTGGGCAGCGGAGGAGTCGTG
TCGTGCCTGAGAGCGCAGTCGAATTCAGATCTTATAACTTCGTATAGGATACTTTATACGAAGTTATGCA
GAATGGTAGCTGGATTGTAGCTGCTATTAGCAATATGAAACCTCTTAATAACTTCGTATAGCATACATTA
TACGAAGTTATACTAGTGCGGCCGCTTACTTCGCTGTCATCATTTGTACAAACTCTTCGTAGTTTACCTG
ACCATCCCCATCGATGTCTGCTTCCCTGATCATTTCATCAACCTCTTCATCTGTTAACTTCTCTCCAAGG
TTTGTCATCACGTGGCGAAGCTCTGCTGCACTGATGTAGCCATTGCCATCCTTATCAAACACACCGAACG
CTTCTCTAATTTCTTCTTCCGTGTCCCTGTATTTCATTTTTCTTGCCATCATTGTCAGGAACTCAGGGAA
GTCGATTGTGCCGTCACCGTCGGCATCTACTTCATTGATCATGTCCTGCAGCTCTGCTTCTGTGGGGTTC
TGCCCCAGAGACCGCATCACCGTCCCCAGCTCCTTGGTTGTTATTGTCCCATCCCCGTCCTTGTCAAATA
GGGAGAAAGCCTCTTTAAATTCTGCGATCTGCTCTTCAGTCAGTTGGTCCGGCAGGTTGTACTCCAGCTT
GTGCCCCAGGATGTTGCCGTCCTCCTTGAAGTCGATGCCCTTCAGCTCGATGCGGTTCACCAGGGTGTCG
CCCTCGAACTTCACCTCGGCGCGGGTCTTGTAGTTGCCGTCGTCCTTGAAGAAGATGGTGCGCTCCTGGA
TGTAGCCTTCGGGCATGGCGGACTTGAAGAAGTCGTGCTGCTTCATGTGGTCGGGGTAGCGGCTGAAGCA
CTGCACGCCGTAGGTCAGGGTGGTCACGAGGGTGGGCCAGGGCACGGGCAGCTTGCCGGTGGTGCAGATG
AACTTCAGGGTCAGCTTGCCGTAGGTGGCATCGCCCTCACCCTCGCCGGACACGCTGAACTTGTGGCCGT
TTACGTCGCCGTCCAGCTCGACCAGGATGGGCACCACCCCGGTGAACAGCTCCTCGCCCTTGCTCACCAT
GCTCCCTCCGGTACCGCCCTTGTACAGCTCGTCCATGCCGAGAGTGATCCCGGCGGCGGTCACGAACTCC
AGCAGGACCATGTGATCGCGCTTCTCGTTGGGGTCTTTCGAAAGTTTGGACTGCACGCTCAGGTAGTGGT
TGTCGGGCAGCAGCACGGGGCCGTCGCCGATGGGGGTGTTCTGCTGGTAGTGGTAGGCGAGCTGCACGCC
GCCGTCCTCGATGTTGTGGCGGATGTGGAAGTTCGCCTTGATGCCGTTCTTCTGCTTGTCGGCCTTGATA
TAGACGTTCTCGAGTGAGCTCAGCCGACCTATAGCTCTGACTGCGTGACCTGTCTTATTCCACTTACGAC
GTGATGAGTCGACCATGGTGGCGAGATCCTTATCGTCATCGTCGTACAGATCCCGACCCATTTGCTGTCC
ACCAGTCATGCTAGCCATACCATGATGATGATGATGATGAGAACCAGGACCGGGGTTTTCTTCCACGTCT
CCTGCTTGCTTTAACAGAGAGAAGTTCGTGGCTCCGGATCCCTTGTACAGCTCGTCCATCCCACCACCAA
GCCCGGCGAACTTGGCAACTGCGTGTTCGCGTTGTACTACGAACATTTCATTGTCACTTTCCTCTAACCT
TTCCAGGCGGTGATCAACGGCATGGATACCGGGCATCTTGATGTTCCCGACGGTCTTTTTTGACCTGTAA
GTTGTTACGAAAGAGCAAGACAGATGGCCACCACCATCAACTTTCAGTGCCATATGAGTGTATCCCCTCA
GACCACCATCTGCTGGATACATCATCTCTGTATTAGGCTCCCAACCCTTGGTCTTCTTCTGCATCACGGG
ACCATTGGAGGGAAAGTTTACCCCTCTGACTTGGACGTGGTAAACGAGACAGCCATCCTCAAGGCTGGTG
TCCTGCATGACGGTGACGACTCCACCATCTTCGTATCTCGTAACTCTTTCCCAAGTAAAACCCTCAGGAA
AGGACTGTTTAAAGAAATCAGGAATGCCTTTCGGGTACTTGATAAAAGTACGGCTGCCATACATGAACGA
CGTGGCAAGAATGTCAAAGGCAAATGGCAGGGGTCCTCCCTCGATGACTTTGATCCTCATGGTTTGAGTT
CCCATGTACGGATTGCCTTCTCCTTCACCTGTGCATTTGAATTGGTGGCCGTTGACCGAACCTTCCATGA
CCACCTTCATACGCATATTTTCCTTGATCAGCTCTTCGCCCTTAGACACCATGGTGGCCCTAGGACCGGT
ACTAGTCTCGAGATAACTTCGTATAAAGTATCCTATACGAAGTTATTTGCCTTAACCCAGAAATTATCAC
TGTTATTCTTTAGAATGGTGCAAAGAATAACTTCGTATAATGTATGCTATACGAAGTTATAAGCTTATCG
ATAATCAACCTCTGGATTACAAAATTTGTGAAAGATTGACTGGTATTCTTAACTATGTTGCTCCTTTTAC
GCTATGTGGATACGCTGCTTTAATGCCTTTGTATCATGCTATTGCTTCCCGTATGGCTTTCATTTTCTCC
TCCTTGTATAAATCCTGGTTGCTGTCTCTTTATGAGGAGTTGTGGCCCGTTGTCAGGCAACGTGGCGTGG
TGTGCACTGTGTTTGCTGACGCAACCCCCACTGGTTGGGGCATTGCCACCACCTGTCAGCTCCTTTCCGG
GACTTTCGCTTTCCCCCTCCCTATTGCCACGGCGGAACTCATCGCCGCCTGCCTTGCCCGCTGCTGGACA
GGGGCTCGGCTGTTGGGCACTGACAATTCCGTGGTGTTGTCGGGGAAATCATCGTCCTTTCCTTGGCTGC
TCGCCTGTGTTGCCACCTGGATTCTGCGCGGGACGTCCTTCTGCTACGTCCCTTCGGCCCTCAATCCAGC
GGACCTTCCTTCCCGCGGCCTGCTGCCGGCTCTGCGGCCTCTTCCGCGTCTTCGCCTTCGCCCTCAGACG
AGTCGGATCTCCCTTTGGGCCGCCTCCCCGCATCGATACCGTCGACCTCGACCCGGGCGGCCGCTTCGAG
CAGACATGATAAGATACATTGATGAGTTTGGACAAACCACAACTAGAATGCAGTGAAAAAAATGCTTTAT
TTGTGAAATTTGTGATGCTATTGCTTTATTTGTAACCATTATAAGCTGCAATAAACAAGTTAACAACAAC
AATTGCATTCATTTTATGTTTCAGGTTCAGGGGGAGATGTGGGAGGTTTTTTAAAGCAAGTAAAACCTCT
ACAAATGTGGTAAAATCGATAAGGATCTTCCTAGAGCATGGCTACGTAGATAAGTAGCATGGCGGGTTAA
TCATTAACTACAAGGAACCCCTAGTGATGGAGTTGGCCACTCCCTCTCTGCGCGCTCGCTCGCTCACTGA
GGCCGGGCGACCAAAGGTCGCCCGACGCCCGGGCTTTGCCCGGGCGGCCTCAGTGAGCGAGCGAGCGCGC
AGCTGCATTAATGAATCGGCCAACGCGCGGGGAGAGGCGGTTTGCGTATTGGGCGCTCTTCCGCTTCCTC
GCTCACTGACTCGCTGCGCTCGGTCGTTCGGCTGCGGCGAGCGGTATCAGCTCACTCAAAGGCGGTAATA
CGGTTATCCACAGAATCAGGGGATAACGCAGGAAAGAACATGTGAGCAAAAGGCCAGCAAAAGGCCAGGA
ACCGTAAAAAGGCCGCGTTGCTGGCGTTTTTCCATAGGCTCCGCCCCCCTGACGAGCATCACAAAAATCG
ACGCTCAAGTCAGAGGTGGCGAAACCCGACAGGACTATAAAGATACCAGGCGTTTCCCCCTGGAAGCTCC
CTCGTGCGCTCTCCTGTTCCGACCCTGCCGCTTACCGGATACCTGTCCGCCTTTCTCCCTTCGGGAAGCG
TGGCGCTTTCTCATAGCTCACGCTGTAGGTATCTCAGTTCGGTGTAGGTCGTTCGCTCCAAGCTGGGCTG
TGTGCACGAACCCCCCGTTCAGCCCGACCGCTGCGCCTTATCCGGTAACTATCGTCTTGAGTCCAACCCG
GTAAGACACGACTTATCGCCACTGGCAGCAGCCACTGGTAACAGGATTAGCAGAGCGAGGTATGTAGGCG
GTGCTACAGAGTTCTTGAAGTGGTGGCCTAACTACGGCTACACTAGAAGAACAGTATTTGGTATCTGCGC
TCTGCTGAAGCCAGTTACCTTCGGAAAAAGAGTTGGTAGCTCTTGATCCGGCAAACAAACCACCGCTGGT
AGCGGTGGTTTTTTTGTTTGCAAGCAGCAGATTACGCGCAGAAAAAAAGGATCTCAAGAAGATCCTTTGA
TCTTTTCTACGGGGTCTGACGCTCAGTGGAACGAAAACTCACGTTAAGGGATTTTGGTCATGAGATTATC
AAAAAGGATCTTCACCTAGATCCTTTTAAATTAAAAATGAAGTTTTAAATCAATCTAAAGTATATATGAG
TAAACTTGGTCTGACAGTTACCAATGCTTAATCAGTGAGGCACCTATCTCAGCGATCTGTCTATTTCGTT
CATCCATAGTTGCCTGACTCCCCGTCGTGTAGATAACTACGATACGGGAGGGCTTACCATCTGGCCCCAG
TGCTGCAATGATACCGCGAGACCCACGCTCACCGGCTCCAGATTTATCAGCAATAAACCAGCCAGCCGGA
AGGGCCGAGCGCAGAAGTGGTCCTGCAACTTTATCCGCCTCCATCCAGTCTATTAATTGTTGCCGGGAAG
CTAGAGTAAGTAGTTCGCCAGTTAATAGTTTGCGCAACGTTGTTGCCATTGCTACAGGCATCGTGGTGTC
ACGCTCGTCGTTTGGTATGGCTTCATTCAGCTCCGGTTCCCAACGATCAAGGCGAGTTACATGATCCCCC
ATGTTGTGCAAAAAAGCGGTTAGCTCCTTCGGTCCTCCGATCGTTGTCAGAAGTAAGTTGGCCGCAGTGT
TATCACTCATGGTTATGGCAGCACTGCATAATTCTCTTACTGTCATGCCATCCGTAAGATGCTTTTCTGT
GACTGGTGAGTACTCAACCAAGTCATTCTGAGAATAGTGTATGCGGCGACCGAGTTGCTCTTGCCCGGCG
TCAATACGGGATAATACCGCGCCACATAGCAGAACTTTAAAAGTGCTCATCATTGGAAAACGTTCTTCGG
GGCGAAAACTCTCAAGGATCTTACCGCTGTTGAGATCCAGTTCGATGTAACCCACTCGTGCACCCAACTG
ATCTTCAGCATCTTTTACTTTCACCAGCGTTTCTGGGTGAGCAAAAACAGGAAGGCAAAATGCCGCAAAA
AAGGGAATAAGGGCGACACGGAAATGTTGAATACTCATACTCTTCCTTTTTCAATATTATTGAAGCATTT
ATCAGGGTTATTGTCTCATGAGCGGATACATATTTGAATGTATTTAGAAAAATAAACAAATAGGGGTTCC
GCGCACATTTCCCCGAAAAGTGCCACCTAAATTGTAAGCGTTAATATTTTGTTAAAATTCGCGTTAAATT
TTTGTTAAATCAGCTCATTTTTTAACCAATAGGCCGAAATCGGCAAAATCCCTTATAAATCAAAAGAATA
GACCGAGATAGGGT
[37 nt withheld, positions 6315-6351]
AAAGAACGTGGACTCCAACGTCAAAGG
[49 nt withheld, positions 6379-6427]
T
[91 nt withheld, positions 6429-6519]
G
[124 nt withheld, positions 6521-6644]
CCCATTCGCCAT
Features (pLannotate 1.2.2; 22 found; start..end, strand, type, name):
     57..189     -  repeat_region  AAV2 ITR (fragment): inverted terminal repeat of adeno-associated virus serotype 2 inverted
    271..718     +  promoter       hSyn promoter: human synapsin I promoter; confers neuron-specific expression (Kügler et al., 2003)
    734..767     +  protein_bind   lox2272: Cre-mediated recombination occurs in the 8-bp core sequence (GGATACTT). lox2272 sites are compatible with each other, but incompatible with loxP or loxN sites (Lee and Saito, 1988). Cre recombinase
    768..817     -  intron         β-globin intron (fragment): internally truncated intron from human β-globin
    818..851     +  protein_bind   loxP: Cre-mediated recombination occurs in the 8-bp core sequence (GCATACAT). Cre recombinase
    868..2215    -  CDS            GCaMP6s (fragment): improved fluorescent protein-based calcium sensor (Chen et al., 2013)
   2216..2272    -  CDS            P2A: 2A peptide from porcine teschovirus-1 polyprotein Eukaryotic ribosomes fail to insert a peptide bond between the Gly and Pro residues, yielding separate polypeptides.
   2282..2992    -  CDS            mRuby2: mRuby2 is a basic (constitutively fluorescent) red fluorescent protein published in 2012, derived from Entacmaea quadricolor. It has moderate acid sensitivity.
   3023..3056    -  protein_bind   lox2272: Cre-mediated recombination occurs in the 8-bp core sequence (GGATACTT). lox2272 sites are compatible with each other, but incompatible with loxP or loxN sites (Lee and Saito, 1988). Cre recombinase
   3057..3106    -  intron         β-globin intron (fragment): internally truncated intron from human β-globin
   3107..3140    -  protein_bind   loxP: Cre-mediated recombination occurs in the 8-bp core sequence (GCATACAT). Cre recombinase
   3153..3741    +  misc_feature   WPRE: woodchuck hepatitis virus posttranscriptional regulatory element
   3742..3761    +  misc_feature   MCS (fragment): pBluescript multiple cloning site
   3790..3911    -  polyA_signal   SV40 poly(A) signal: SV40 polyadenylation signal
   3934..4002    -  CDS            large T antigen (fragment): large T antigen from SV40 (simian virus 40)
   4073..4206    +  repeat_region  AAV2 ITR: inverted terminal repeat of adeno-associated virus serotype 2 inverted
   4200..4256    -  CDS            lacI (fragment): lac repressor; lacI; The lac repressor binds to the lac operator to inhibit transcription in E. coli. This inhibition can be relieved by adding lactose or isopropyl-β-D-thiogalactopyranoside (IPTG).
   4439..5027    -  rep_origin     ori: high-copy-number ColE1/pMB1/pBR322/pUC origin of replication
   5198..6058    -  CDS            AmpR: β-lactamase; bla; confers resistance to ampicillin, carbenicillin, and related antibiotics
   6059..6163    -  promoter       AmpR promoter: bla
   6216..6644    -  rep_origin     f1 ori (sequence partly withheld): f1 bacteriophage origin of replication; arrow indicates direction of (+) strand synthesis
   6649..62      -  CDS            lacZα (fragment) (across the origin): LacZα fragment of β-galactosidase; lacZ fragment
