[The description below was written by a language model from this plasmid's Addgene catalogue record and pLannotate feature annotations shown in this document.]
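Description:
pAAV-hSyn1-Flex-mRuby2-GSG-P2A-GCaMP6s-WPRE-pA is an adeno-associated virus transfer plasmid for Cre-dependent, neuron-specific co-expression of a red structural marker and a green calcium indicator. The bacterial backbone carries a ColE1/pUC-type origin, an f1 origin and an ampicillin resistance gene (β-lactamase) with its own promoter. The catalogue lists the plasmid as low copy and recommends a recombination-deficient host because the AAV2 inverted terminal repeats are prone to rearrangement. The two ITRs flank the expression cassette and direct its replication and packaging into AAV particles. The catalogue gives a total size of 6958 bp, whereas the sequenced record behind the feature table is 6656 nt; the record does not explain this difference.

Between the ITRs, the human synapsin I promoter drives a FLEX (double-inverted) cassette. A single open reading frame encoding mRuby2, a GSG linker, the P2A peptide and GCaMP6s sits in antisense orientation relative to the promoter, bracketed by pairs of mutually incompatible lox2272 and loxP sites arranged in opposing orientation. Without Cre, no functional transcript is made. Cre inverts the cassette through one lox pair and then excises a site of the other pair, locking the coding sequence in the sense orientation. Ribosomal skipping at P2A then yields separate mRuby2 and GCaMP6s proteins from one transcript. A downstream WPRE enhances transcript stability and expression, and an SV40 polyadenylation signal terminates the message. The design suits calcium imaging in genetically defined, Cre-expressing neurons, with the activity-independent red signal available to identify cells and serve as a reference for the GCaMP6s signal. The associated publication concerns stimulus preference in visual cortex.
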