Addgene plasmid #68720: pAAV-hSyn1-Flex-mRuby2-GSG-P2A-GCaMP6s-WPRE-pA
Purpose: Cre-dependent bicistronic vector expressing mRuby2 and GCaMP6s from a single open reading frame.
Depositing lab: Tobias Bonhoeffer & Mark Huebener & Tobias Rose. Depositing organization: Max Planck Institute for Biological Intelligence. Publication: Cell-specific restoration of stimulus preference after monocular deprivation in the visual cortex. Rose T, Jaepel J, Hubener M, Bonhoeffer T. Science. 2016 Jun 10;352(6291):1319-22. doi: 10.1126/science.aad3358. PubMed 27284193.
Backbone
  Vector backbone: pAAV
  Total vector size (bp): 6958
  Vector type: AAV
Growth in bacteria
  Bacterial resistance: Ampicillin, 100 μg/mL
  Growth temperature: 37°C
  Growth strain: Stbl3
  Growth instructions: Due to ease of recombination, AAV and lentivirus vectors should be amplified in a recombination deficient bacteria strain such as Invitrogen's OneShot Stbl3 cells. Check for integrety of ITR sites with SmaI digest.
  Copy number: Low Copy
Gene/Insert
  Gene/Insert name: mRuby2-P2A-GCaMP6s
  Species: R. norvegicus (rat), G. gallus (chicken); A. victoria (jellyfish)
  Insert size (bp): 2124
  Mutation: Cre-dependent expression from inverted open reading frame (i.e. 'FLEXED')
  Promoter: hSyn1-FLEX
  Cloning method: Unknown
  Sequencing primers: 5′ actcagcgctgcctcagtct; 3′ gtttgtacaaatgatgacagcgaag
Terms and licenses: Academic/Nonprofit Terms; Industry Terms: Not Available to Industry
Depositor comments: mRuby2: Article: Improving FRET dynamic range with bright green and red fluorescent proteins. Lam et al (Nat Methods. 2012 Sep 9. doi: 10.1038/nmeth.2171. PubMed) Addgene Plasmid 40260 GCaMP6s: Article: Ultrasensitive fluorescent proteins for imaging neuronal activity. Chen et al (Nature. 2013 Jul 18;499(7458):295-300. doi: 10.1038/nature12354. PubMed) Addgene Plasmid 40753
How to cite: pAAV-hSyn1-Flex-mRuby2-GSG-P2A-GCaMP6s-WPRE-pA was a gift from Tobias Bonhoeffer & Mark Huebener & Tobias Rose (Addgene plasmid # 68720 ; http://n2t.net/addgene:68720 ; RRID:Addgene_68720) For viral preps, please replace (Addgene plasmid # 68720) in the above sentence with: (Addgene viral prep # 68720-AAV1)
