>Addgene plasmid #68720 | pAAV-hSyn1-Flex-mRuby2-GSG-P2A-GCaMP6s-WPRE-pA | addgene partial sequence | sequence record 150210 | pMH4-5 5'-gactcagcgctgcctcagtctg-3'
AGCGCAGTCGAATTCAGATCTTATAACTTCGTATAGGATACTTTATACGAAGTTATGCAGAATGGTAGCT
GGATTGTAGCTGCTATTAGCAATATGAAACCTCTTAATAACTTCGTATAGCATACATTATACGAAGTTAT
ACTAGTGCGGCCGCTTACTTCGCTGTCATCATTTGTACAAACTCTTCGTAGTTTACCTGACCATCCCCAT
CGATGTCTGCTTCCCTGATCATTTCATCAACCTCTTCATCTGTTAACTTCTCTCCAAGGTTTGTCATCAC
GTGGCGAAGCTCTGCTGCACTGATGTAGCCATTGCCATCCTTATCAAACACACCGAACGCTTCTCTAATT
TCTTCTTCCGTGTCCCTGTATTTCATTTTTCTTGCCATCATTGTCAGGAACTCAGGGAAGTCGATTGTGC
CGTCACCG
