>Addgene plasmid #68720 | pAAV-hSyn1-Flex-mRuby2-GSG-P2A-GCaMP6s-WPRE-pA | addgene partial sequence | sequence record 150212 | WPRE-R 5'-CATAGCGTAAAAGGAGCAACA-3'
CCAGAGGTTGATTATCGATAAGCTTATAACTTCGTATAGCATACATTATACGAAGTTATTCTTTGCACCA
TTCTAAAGAATAACAGTGATAATTTCTGGGTTAAGGCAAATAACTTCGTATAGGATACTTTATACGAAGT
TATCTCGAGACTAGTACCGGTCCTAGGGCCACCATGGTGTCTAAGGGCGAAGAGCTGATCAAGGAAAATA
TGCGTATGAAGGTGGTCATGGAAGGTTCGGTCAACGGCCACCAATTCAAATGCACAGGTGAAGGAGAAGG
CAATCCGTACATGGGAACTCAAACCATGAGGATCAAAGTCATCGAGGGAGGACCCCTGCCATTTGCCTTT
GACATTCTTGCCACGTCGTTCATGTATGGCAGCCGTACTTTTATCAAGTACCCGAAAGGCATTCCTGATT
TCTTTAAACAGTCCTTTCCTGAGGGTTTTACTTGGGAAAGAGTTACGAGATACGAAGATGGTGGAGTCGT
CACCGTCATGCAGGACACCAGCCTTGAGGATGGCTGTCTCGTTTACCACGTCCAAGTCAGAGGGGTAAAC
TTTCCCTCCAATGGTCCCGTGATGCA
